>Addgene plasmid #178464 | pTatABmNeonC | addgene full sequence | sequence record 398027 | Addgene NGS Result
ATCGATGCATAATGTGCCTGTCAAATGGACGAAGCAGGGATTCTGCAAACCCTATGCTACTCCGTCAAGC
CGTCAATTGTCTGATTCGTTACCAATTATGACAACTTGACGGCTACATCATTCACTTTTTCTTCACAACC
GGCACGGAACTCGCTCGGGCTGGCCCCGGTGCATTTTTTAAATACCCGCGAGAAATAGAGTTGATCGTCA
AAACCAACATTGCGACCGACGGTGGCGATAGGCATCCGGGTGGTGCTCAAAAGCAGCTTCGCCTGGCTGA
TACGTTGGTCCTCGCGCCAGCTTAAGACGCTAATCCCGAACTGCTGGCGGAAAAGATGTGACAGACGCGA
CGGCGACAAGCAAACATGCTGTGCGACGCTGGCGATATCAAAATTGCTGTCTGCCAGGTGATCGCTGATG
TACTGACAAGCCTCGCGTACCCGATTATCCATCGGTGGATGGAGCGACTCGTTAATCGCTTCCATGCGCC
GCAGTAACAATTGCTCAAGCAGATTTATCGCCAGCAGCTCCGAATAGCGCCCTTCCCCTTGCCCGGCGTT
AATGATTTGCCCAAACAGGTCGCTGAAATGCGGCTGGTGCGCTTCATCCGGGCGAAAGAACCCCGTATTG
GCAAATATTGACGGCCAGTTAAGCCATTCATGCCAGTAGGCGCGCGGACGAAAGTAAACCCACTGGTGAT
ACCATTCGCGAGCCTCCGGATGACGACCGTAGTGATGAATCTCTCCTGGCGGGAACAGCAAAATATCACC
CGGTCGGCAAACAAATTCTCGTCCCTGATTTTTCACCACCCCCTGACCGCGAATGGTGAGATTGAGAATA
TAACCTTTCATTCCCAGCGGTCGGTCGATAAAAAAATCGAGATAACCGTTGGCCTCAATCGGCGTTAAAC
CCGCCACCAGATGGGCATTAAACGAGTATCCCGGCAGCAGGGGATCATTTTGCGCTTCAGCCATACTTTT
CATACTCCCGCCATTCAGAGAAGAAACCAATTGTCCATATTGCATCAGACATTGCCGTCACTGCGTCTTT
TACTGGCTCTTCTCGCTAACCAAACCGGTAACCCCGCTTATTAAAAGCATTCTGTAACAAAGCGGGACCA
AAGCCATGACAAAAACGCGTAACAAAAGTGTCTATAATCACGGCAGAAAAGTCCACATTGATTATTTGCA
CGGCGTCACACTTTGCTATGCCATAGCATTTTTATCCATAAGATTAGCGGATCCTACCTGACGCTTTTTA
TCGCAACTCTCTACTGTTTCTCCATACCCGTTTTTTTGGGCTAGCAGGAGGAATTCACCATGGCCGTGTA
ACGTATAATGCGGCTTTGTTTAATCATCATCTACCACAGAGGAACATGTATGGGTGGTATCAGTATTTGG
CAGTTATTGATTATTGCCGTCATCGTTGTACTGCTTTTTGGCACCAAAAAGCTCGGCTCCATCGGTTCCG
ATCTTGGTGCGTCGATCAAAGGCTTTAAAAAAGCAATGAGCGATGATGAACCAAAGCAGGATAAAACCAG
TCAGGATGCTGATTTTACTGCGAAAACTATCGCCGATAAGCAGGCGGATACGAATCAGGAACAGGCTAAA
ACAGAAGACGCGAAGCGCCACGATAAAGAGCAGGTGTAATCCGTGTTTGATATCGGTTTTAGCGAACTGC
TATTGGTGTTCATCATCGGCCTCGTCGTTCTGGGGCCGCAACGACTGCCTGTGGCGGTAAAAACGGTAGC
GGGCTGGATTCGCGCGTTGCGTTCACTGGCGACAACGGTGCAGAACGAACTGACCCAGGAGTTAAAACTC
CAGGAGTTTCAGGACAGTCTGAAAAAGGTTGAAAAGGCGAGCCTCACTAACCTGACGCCCGAACTGAAAG
CGTCGATGGATGAACTACGCCAGGCCGCGGAGTCGATGAAGCGTTCCTACGTTGCAAACGATCCTGAAAA
GGCGAGCGATGAAGCGCACACCATCCATAACCCGGTGGTGAAAGATAATGAAGCTGCGCATGAGGGCGTA
ACGCCTGCCGCTGCACAAACGCAGGCCAGTTCGCCGGAACAGAAGCCAGAAACCACGCCAGAGCCGGTGG
TAAAACCTGCTGCGGACGCTGAACCGAAAACCGCTGCACCTTCCCCTTCGTCGAGTGATAAACCGTATAC
CCGGGTACCGATGGTGTCCAAGGGCGAAGAGGACAACATGGCCAGCCTGCCTGCCACCCACGAGCTGCAC
ATCTTCGGCAGCATCAACGGCGTGGACTTCGACATGGTGGGACAGGGCACCGGCAACCCCAACGACGGCT
ACGAGGAACTGAACCTGAAGTCCACAAAGGGCGACCTGCAGTTCAGCCCCTGGATTCTGGTGCCCCACAT
CGGCTACGGCTTCCACCAGTACCTGCCCTACCCCGACGGCATGAGCCCTTTCCAAGCCGCCATGGTGGAT
GGCAGCGGCTACCAGGTGCACCGGACCATGCAGTTTGAGGACGGCGCCAGCCTGACCGTGAACTACAGGT
ACACATACGAGGGCAGCCACATCAAGGGCGAGGCCCAAGTGAAGGGCACAGGCTTTCCAGCCGACGGCCC
CGTGATGACCAATAGCCTGACAGCCGCCGACTGGTGCAGAAGCAAGAAAACCTACCCCAATGACAAGACC
ATCATCAGCACCTTCAAGTGGTCCTACACCACCGGCAATGGCAAGCGGTACAGAAGCACCGCCCGGACCA
CCTACACCTTCGCCAAACCCATGGCCGCCAACTACCTGAAGAACCAGCCTATGTACGTGTTCCGCAAGAC
CGAGCTGAAGCACTCCAAGACAGAACTGAACTTCAAAGAGTGGCAGAAAGCCTTCACCGACGTGATGGGC
ATGGACGAGCTGTACAAGTGAACTAGTCATGTCTGTAGAAGATACTCAACCGCTTATCACGCATCTGATT
GAGCTGCGTAAGCGTCTGCTGAACTGCATTATCGCGGTGATCGTGATATTCCTGTGTCTGGTCTATTTCG
CCAATGACATCTATCACCTGGTATCCGCGCCATTGATCAAGCAGTTGCCGCAAGGTTCAACGATGATCGC
CACCGACGTGGCCTCGCCGTTCTTTACGCCGATCAAGCTGACCTTTATGGTGTCGCTGATTCTGTCAGCG
CCGGTGATTCTCTATCAGGTGTGGGCATTTATCGCCCCAGCGCTGTATAAGCATGAACGTCGCCTGGTGG
TGCCGCTGCTGGTTTCCAGCTCTCTGCTGTTTTATATCGGCATGGCATTCGCCTACTTTGTGGTCTTTCC
GCTGGCATTTGGCTTCCTTGCCAATACCGCGCCGGAAGGGGTGCAGGTATCCACCGACATCGCCAGCTAT
TTAAGCTTCGTTATGGCGCTGTTTATGGCGTTTGGTGTCTCCTTTGAAGTGCCGGTAGCAATTGTGCTGC
TGTGCTGGATGGGGATTACCTCGCCAGAAGACTTACGCAAAAAACGCCCGTATGTGCTGGTTGGTGCATT
CGTTGTCGGGATGTTGCTGACGCCGCCGGATGTCTTCTCGCAAACGCTGTTGGCGATCCCGATGTACTGT
CTGTTTGAAATCGGTGTCTTCTTCTCACGCTTTTACGTTGGTAAAGGGCGAAATCGGGAAGAGGAAAACG
ACGCTGAAGCAGAAAGCGAAAAAACTGAAGAATAAATTCAACCGCCTCTAGAGTCGACCTGCAGGCATGC
AAGCTTGGCTGTTTTGGCGGATGAGAGAAGATTTTCAGCCTGATACAGATTAAATCAGAACGCAGAAGCG
GTCTGATAAAACAGAATTTGCCTGGCGGCAGTAGCGCGGTGGTCCCACCTGACCCCATGCCGAACTCAGA
AGTGAAACGCCGTAGCGCCGATGGTAGTGTGGGGTCTCCCCATGCGAGAGTAGGGAACTGCCAGGCATCA
AATAAAACGAAAGGCTCAGTCGAAAGACTGGGCCTTTCGTTTTATCTGTTGTTTGTCGGTGAACGCTCTC
CTGAGTAGGACAAATCCGCCGGGAGCGGATTTGAACGTTGCGAAGCAACGGCCCGGAGGGTGGCGGGCAG
GACGCCCGCCATAAACTGCCAGGCATCAAATTAAGCAGAAGGCCATCCTGACGGATGGCCTTTTTGCGTT
TCTACAAACTCTTTTGTTTATTTTTCTAAATACATTCAAATATGTATCCGCTCATGAGACAATAACCCTG
ATAAATGCTTCAATAATATTGAAAAAGGAAGAGTATGAGTATTCAACATTTCCGTGTCGCCCTTATTCCC
TTTTTTGCGGCATTTTGCCTTCCTGTTTTTGCTCACCCAGAAACGCTGGTGAAAGTAAAAGATGCTGAAG
ATCAGTTGGGTGCACGAGTGGGTTACATCGAACTGGATCTCAACAGCGGTAAGATCCTTGAGAGTTTTCG
CCCCGAAGAACGTTTTCCAATGATGAGCACTTTTAAAGTTCTGCTATGTGGCGCGGTATTATCCCGTGTT
GACGCCGGGCAAGAGCAACTCGGTCGCCGCATACACTATTCTCAGAATGACTTGGTTGAGTACTCACCAG
TCACAGAAAAGCATCTTACGGATGGCATGACAGTAAGAGAATTATGCAGTGCTGCCATAACCATGAGTGA
TAACACTGCGGCCAACTTACTTCTGACAACGATCGGAGGACCGAAGGAGCTAACCGCTTTTTTGCACAAC
ATGGGGGATCATGTAACTCGCCTTGATCGTTGGGAACCGGAGCTGAATGAAGCCATACCAAACGACGAGC
GTGACACCACGATGCCTGCAGCAATGGCAACAACGTTGCGCAAACTATTAACTGGCGAACTACTTACTCT
AGCTTCCCGGCAACAATTAATAGACTGGATGGAGGCGGATAAAGTTGCAGGACCACTTCTGCGCTCGGCC
CTTCCGGCTGGCTGGTTTATTGCTGATAAATCTGGAGCCGGTGAGCGTGGGTCTCGCGGTATCATTGCAG
CACTGGGGCCAGATGGTAAGCCCTCCCGTATCGTAGTTATCTACACGACGGGGAGTCAGGCAACTATGGA
TGAACGAAATAGACAGATCGCTGAGATAGGTGCCTCACTGATTAAGCATTGGTAACTGTCAGACCAAGTT
TACTCATATATACTTTAGATTGATT
[125 nt withheld, positions 5136-5260]
C
[141 nt withheld, positions 5262-5402]
CCTTTGACGTTGGAGTCCACGTTCTTT
[37 nt withheld, positions 5430-5466]
ACCCTATCTCGGGCTATTCTTTTGATTTATAAGGGATTTTGCCGATTTCGGCCTATTGGTTAAAAAATGA
GCTGATTTAACAAAAATTTAACGCGAATTTTAACAAAATATTAACGTTTACAATTTAAAAGGATCTAGGT
GAAGATCCTTTTTGATAATCTCATGACCAAAATCCCTTAACGTGAGTTTTCGTTCCACTGAGCGTCAGAC
CCCGTAGAAAAGATCAAAGGATCTTCTTGAGATCCTTTTTTTCTGCGCGTAATCTGCTGCTTGCAAACAA
AAAAACCACCGCTACCAGCGGTGGTTTGTTTGCCGGATCAAGAGCTACCAACTCTTTTTCCGAAGGTAAC
TGGCTTCAGCAGAGCGCAGATACCAAATACTGTCCTTCTAGTGTAGCCGTAGTTAGGCCACCACTTCAAG
AACTCTGTAGCACCGCCTACATACCTCGCTCTGCTAATCCTGTTACCAGTGGCTGCTGCCAGTGGCGATA
AGTCGTGTCTTACCGGGTTGGACTCAAGACGATAGTTACCGGATAAGGCGCAGCGGTCGGGCTGAACGGG
GGGTTCGTGCACACAGCCCAGCTTGGAGCGAACGACCTACACCGAACTGAGATACCTACAGCGTGAGCTA
TGAGAAAGCGCCACGCTTCCCGAAGGGAGAAAGGCGGACAGGTATCCGGTAAGCGGCAGGGTCGGAACAG
GAGAGCGCACGAGGGAGCTTCCAGGGGGAAACGCCTGGTATCTTTATAGTCCTGTCGGGTTTCGCCACCT
CTGACTTGAGCGTCGATTTTTGTGATGCTCGTCAGGGGGGCGGAGCCTATGGAAAAACGCCAGCAACGCG
GCCTTTTTACGGTTCCTGGCCTTTTGCTGGCCTTTTGCTCACATGTTCTTTCCTGCGTTATCCCCTGATT
CTGTGGATAACCGTATTACCGCCTTTGAGTGAGCTGATACCGCTCGCCGCAGCCGAACGACCGAGCGCAG
CGAGTCAGTGAGCGAGGAAGCGGAAGAGCGCCTGATGCGGTATTTTCTCCTTACGCATCTGTGCGGTATT
TCACACCGCATAGGGTCATGGCTGCGCCCCGACACCCGCCAACACCCGCTGACGCGCCCTGACGGGCTTG
TCTGCTCCCGGCATCCGCTTACAGACAAGCTGTGACCGTCTCCGGGAGCTGCATGTGTCAGAGGTTTTCA
CCGTCATCACCGAAACGCGCGAGGCAGAAGGAGATGGCGCCCAACAGTCCCCCGGCCACGGGGCCTGCCA
CCATACCCACGCCGAAACAAGCGCTCATGAGCCCGAAGTGGCGAGCCCGATCTTCCCCATCGGTGATGTC
GGCGATATAGGCGCCAGCAACCGCACCTGTGGCGCCGGTGATGCCGGCCACGATGCGTCCGGCGTAGAGG
ATCTGCTCATGTTTGACAGCTTATC
Features (pLannotate 1.2.2; 18 found; start..end, strand, type, name):
     96..974     -  CDS            araC: L-arabinose regulatory protein; araC
   1001..1285    +  promoter       araBAD promoter: araBAD; promoter of the L-arabinose operon of E. coli; the araC regulatory gene is transcribed in the opposite direction (Guzman et al., 1995)
   1380..1646    +  CDS            tatA: TATA_ECOLI - Also known as mttA1, yigT. Experimental evidence at protein level: Swiss-Prot protein existence level 1. Part of the twin-arginine translocation (Tat) system that transports large folded proteins containing a characteristic twin- arginine motif in their signal peptide across membranes. TatA could form the protein-conducting channel of the Tat system. From Escherichia coli (strain K12).
   1656..2165    +  CDS            tatB: TATB_ECOLI - Also known as mttA2, ysgB. Experimental evidence at protein level: Swiss-Prot protein existence level 1. Part of the twin-arginine translocation (Tat) system that transports large folded proteins containing a characteristic twin- arginine motif in their signal peptide across membranes. Together with TatC, TatB is part of a receptor directly interacting with Tat signal peptides. TatB may form an oligomeric binding site that transiently accommodates folded Tat precursor proteins before their translocation. From Escherichia coli (strain K12).
   2181..2888    +  CDS            mNeonGreen: mNeonGreen is a basic (constitutively fluorescent) green/yellow fluorescent protein published in 2013, derived from Branchiostoma lanceolatum. It is reported to be a very rapidly-maturing monomer with moderate acid sensitivity.
   2899..3672    +  CDS            tatC: TATC_ECOLI - Also known as mttB, yigU, yigV. Experimental evidence at protein level: Swiss-Prot protein existence level 1. Part of the twin-arginine translocation (Tat) system that transports large folded proteins containing a characteristic twin- arginine motif in their signal peptide across membranes. Together with TatB, TatC is part of a receptor directly interacting with Tat signal peptides. From Escherichia coli (strain K12).
   3685..3716    +  misc_feature   MCS (fragment): pUC18/19 multiple cloning site
   3800..3915    +  ncRNA          5S rRNA: Accession: RF00001 - 5S ribosomal RNA
   3919..4005    +  terminator     rrnB T1 terminator: Escherichia coli rrnB; transcription terminator T1 from the E. coli rrnB gene
   4097..4124    +  terminator     rrnB T2 terminator: transcription terminator T2 from the E. coli rrnB gene
   4143..4234    +  promoter       AmpR promoter: bla
   4235..5095    +  CDS            AmpR: β-lactamase; bla; confers resistance to ampicillin, carbenicillin, and related antibiotics
   5137..5517    +  rep_origin     M13 ori (sequence partly withheld): M13 bacteriophage origin of replication; arrow indicates direction of (+) strand synthesis
   5703..6291    +  rep_origin     ori: high-copy-number ColE1/pMB1/pBR322/pUC origin of replication
   6477..6528    -  misc_feature   bom (fragment): basis of mobility region from pBR322
   6644..6683    -  CDS            rop (fragment): Rop protein, which maintains plasmids at low copy number; rop
   6684..6869    -  CDS            TcR (fragment): tetracycline efflux protein; tet; confers resistance to tetracycline
   6879..6       +  promoter       tet promoter (fragment) (across the origin): E. coli promoter for tetracycline efflux protein gene
