[The description below was written by a language model from this plasmid's Addgene catalogue record and pLannotate feature annotations shown in this document.]
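Description:
pTatABmNeonC is a bacterial expression plasmid of about 6.9 kb built on the pBAD22 backbone. It produces the three core components of the Escherichia coli twin-arginine translocation (Tat) machinery, with a fluorescent tag on TatB. It is maintained in E. coli through a ColE1/pMB1-type origin, listed as high copy, and selected with ampicillin via the bla gene. An M13 phage origin is also present. Truncated remnants of the pBR322 bom, rop, tetracycline resistance gene and tet promoter appear in the backbone as annotated fragments and are presumably non-functional.

The insert lies downstream of the araBAD promoter, and the divergently transcribed araC regulator is carried on the same plasmid, so expression is arabinose-inducible. The catalogue lists the promoter as "araC", but the feature table shows the standard araC/araBAD arrangement. The tatA, tatB and tatC open reading frames follow in their operon-like order. The coding sequence for mNeonGreen, a bright monomeric green/yellow fluorescent protein derived from Branchiostoma lanceolatum, sits immediately after tatB to give a C-terminal TatB-mNeonGreen fusion. Transcription ends at the rrnB T1 and T2 terminators, which follow a 5S rRNA segment. According to the depositor, the mNeonGreen sequence was inserted as a KpnI–SpeI fragment, replacing the corresponding segment of a related TatB-tagged construct, pTatABcherryC.

TatB and TatC together form the receptor complex that recognises twin-arginine signal peptides, and TatA is thought to contribute the translocation channel. Co-expressing all three with fluorescent TatB allows the receptor component to be visualised and counted. This fits the associated study of the oligomerization state of the functional Tat receptor complex.
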