Addgene plasmid #178464: pTatABmNeonC
Purpose: pTatABC with an mNeonGreen fluorescent protein tag at the C-terminal end of TatB.
Depositing lab: Siegfried Musser. Depositing organization: Texas A&M Health Science Center. Publication: Oligomerization state of the functional bacterial twin-arginine translocation (Tat) receptor complex. Sharma A, Chowdhury R, Musser SM. Commun Biol. 2022 Sep 19;5(1):988. doi: 10.1038/s42003-022-03952-2. PubMed 36123532.
Backbone
  Vector backbone: pBAD22
  Backbone size w/o insert (bp): 4596
  Total vector size (bp): 6892
  Vector type: Bacterial Expression
Growth in bacteria
  Bacterial resistance: Ampicillin, 100 μg/mL
  Growth temperature: 37°C
  Growth strain: DH5alpha
  Copy number: High Copy
Gene/Insert
  Gene/Insert name: TatA, TatBmNeon, TatC
  Species: Escherichia coli and Branchiostoma lanceolatum
  Insert size (bp): 2296
  GenBank ID: NC_000913.3 AGG56535.1
  Promoter: araC
  Tag / fusion protein: mNeonGreen fused to TatB (C terminal on insert)
  Cloning method: Restriction Enzyme; 5′ cloning site KpnI (not destroyed); 3′ cloning site SpeI (not destroyed)
  Sequencing primers: 5′ TCTCTACTGTTTCTCCAT; 3′ CTGTATCAGGCTGAAAAT
Terms and licenses: Academic/Nonprofit Terms; Industry Terms: Not Available to Industry
Depositor comments: The mNeonGreen coding sequence was PCR amplified from pH6-mNeon (Addgene #178460) with KpnI and SpeI ends and inserted into the vector fragment of pTatABcherryC (Addgene #178545) digested with the same enzymes.
How to cite: pTatABmNeonC was a gift from Siegfried Musser (Addgene plasmid # 178464 ; http://n2t.net/addgene:178464 ; RRID:Addgene_178464)
